Addgene plasmid #142104: TFORF2483
Purpose: Lentiviral vector for overexpressing transcription factor ORFs with unique 24-bp barcodes. Barcodes facilitate identification of transcription factors in pooled screens.
Depositing lab: Feng Zhang. Depositing organization: Broad Institute. Publication: A transcription factor atlas of directed differentiation. Joung J, Ma S, Tay T, Geiger-Schuller KR, Kirchgatterer PC, Verdine VK, Guo B, Arias-Garcia MA, Allen WE, Singh A, Kuksenko O, Abudayyeh OO, Gootenberg JS, Fu Z, Macrae RK, Buenrostro JD, Regev A, Zhang F. Cell. 2023 Jan 5;186(1):209-229.e26. doi: 10.1016/j.cell.2022.11.026. PubMed 36608654.
Backbone
  Vector backbone: pLX_TRC317
  Backbone manufacturer: Broad Institute Genetic Perturbation Platform
  Backbone size w/o insert (bp): 8264
  Vector type: Mammalian Expression, Lentiviral
  Selectable markers: Puromycin
Growth in bacteria
  Bacterial resistance: Ampicillin, 100 μg/mL
  Growth temperature: 37°C
  Growth strain: NEB Stable
  Copy number: High Copy
Gene/Insert
  Gene/Insert name: CBX2
  Species: H. sapiens (human)
  Insert size (bp): 1700
  Entrez Gene: CBX2 (a.k.a. CDCA6, M33, SRXY5)
  Promoter: EF1a
  Cloning method: Unknown
  Sequencing primers: 5′ GGGTGGAGACTGAAGTTAGGCCAG; 3′ CACATAGCGTAAAAGGAGCAACATAG
Terms and licenses: Academic/Nonprofit Terms; Industry Terms: Not Available to Industry
Depositor comments: NM_005189,ENST00000310942 . The transcription factor ORF portion of this plasmid was synthesized by Genewiz. Please test multiple small colonies in case of plasmid recombination. To make this collection available in a timely manner, a portion of this collection was not fully sequenced by Addgene. If an Addgene verified full plasmid sequence is not available, please contact us prior to placing an order to request the full sequence.
How to cite: TFORF2483 was a gift from Feng Zhang (Addgene plasmid # 142104 ; http://n2t.net/addgene:142104 ; RRID:Addgene_142104)
