[The description below was written by a language model from this plasmid's Addgene catalogue record and pLannotate feature annotations shown in this document.]
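Description:
TFORF2483 is a third-generation-style, self-inactivating lentiviral expression plasmid built on the pLX_TRC317 backbone for overexpressing the human CBX2 open reading frame in mammalian cells. It belongs to a barcoded transcription factor ORF collection in which each clone carries a unique 24-bp barcode, so that the factor delivered to a given cell can be identified in pooled screens. In bacteria the plasmid is maintained through a high-copy ColE1/pUC-type origin and selected with ampicillin via β-lactamase. An f1 origin and remnants of a lac/lacZα cloning region flanked by T3 and T7 promoters are also present. The depositor notes that recombination can occur.

The viral portion begins with an RSV promoter fused to a truncated HIV-1 5′ LTR, which drives genomic RNA production in packaging cells. It is followed by the Ψ packaging signal with a gag fragment, and by the Rev response element for Rev-dependent nuclear export. Inside the provirus, an SV40 early promoter/origin drives puromycin N-acetyltransferase for selection of transduced cells. A cPPT/CTS element that aids nuclear import follows, and then the strong constitutive EF-1α promoter drives CBX2. CBX2 encodes a chromodomain component of Polycomb PRC1-like repressive complexes. Downstream, a WPRE enhances transcript stability and expression, and the ΔU3 3′ LTR inactivates LTR promoter activity after integration. An SV40 polyadenylation signal lies beyond it. The barcode itself is not annotated in the feature table. It may lie in the short stretch between the ORF and the WPRE, where only a small U6-like fragment was detected, but the record does not confirm this. The annotated sequence length agrees with the stated backbone plus insert sizes.
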