Features (pLannotate 1.2.2; 31 found; start..end, strand, type, name):
      5..231     +  promoter       RSV promoter: Rous sarcoma virus enhancer/promoter
    232..412     +  LTR            5' LTR (truncated): truncated 5' long terminal repeat (LTR) from HIV-1
    459..584     +  misc_feature   HIV-1 Ψ: packaging signal of human immunodeficiency virus type 1
    568..931     +  CDS            HIV-1 gag (fragment): gag protein from human immunodeficiency virus 1; gag
   1077..1310    +  misc_feature   RRE: The Rev response element (RRE) of HIV-1 allows for Rev-dependent mRNA export from the nucleus to the cytoplasm.
   1687..1713    +  CDS            Rev (fragment): human immunodeficiency virus 1 (HIV-1) Rev protein; rev; enhances nuclear export of unspliced and incompletely spliced viral mRNAs
   1720..1743    +  promoter       SV40 promoter (fragment): SV40 early promoter
   1744..1815    +  promoter       SV40 promoter (fragment): SV40 enhancer and early promoter
   1839..1974    +  rep_origin     SV40 ori: SV40 origin of replication
   2020..2616    +  CDS            PuroR (fragment): puromycin N-acetyltransferase; pac from Streptomyces; confers resistance to puromycin
   2665..2782    +  misc_feature   cPPT/CTS: central polypurine tract and central termination sequence of HIV-1
   2847..2913    +  CDS            small t antigen (fragment): SV40 (simian virus 40) small t antigen
   2920..4098    +  promoter       EF-1α promoter: strong constitutive promoter for human elongation factor EF-1α
   4115..5710    +  CDS            CBX2: CBX2_HUMAN - Experimental evidence at protein level: Swiss-Prot protein existence level 1. Component of a Polycomb group (PcG) multiprotein PRC1-like complex, a complex class required to maintain the transcriptionally repressive state of many genes, including Hox genes, throughout development (PubMed:21282530). PcG PRC1 complex acts via chromatin remodeling and modification of histones; it mediates monoubiquitination of histone H2A 'Lys-119', rendering chromatin heritably changed in its expressibility (PubMed:21282530). Binds to histone H3 trimethylated at 'Lys-9' (H3K9me3) or at 'Lys-27' (H3K
   5726..5779    +  promoter       U6 promoter (fragment): RNA polymerase III promoter for human U6 snRNA
   5821..6409    +  misc_feature   WPRE: woodchuck hepatitis virus posttranscriptional regulatory element
   6460..6479    +  misc_feature   cPPT/CTS (fragment): central polypurine tract and central termination sequence of HIV-1
   6481..6714    +  LTR            3' LTR (ΔU3): self-inactivating 3' long terminal repeat (LTR) from HIV-1
   6792..6913    +  polyA_signal   SV40 poly(A) signal: SV40 polyadenylation signal
   6953..7088    +  rep_origin     SV40 ori: SV40 origin of replication
   7109..7127    -  promoter       T7 promoter: promoter for bacteriophage T7 RNA polymerase
   7135..7290    +  CDS            lacZα (fragment): LacZα fragment of β-galactosidase; lacZ fragment
   7295..7723    +  rep_origin     f1 ori (sequence partly withheld): f1 bacteriophage origin of replication; arrow indicates direction of (+) strand synthesis
   7776..7880    +  promoter       AmpR promoter: bla
   7881..8741    +  CDS            AmpR: β-lactamase; bla; confers resistance to ampicillin, carbenicillin, and related antibiotics
   8912..9500    +  rep_origin     ori: high-copy-number ColE1/pMB1/pBR322/pUC origin of replication
   9683..9775    +  CDS            lacI (fragment): lac repressor; lacI; The lac repressor binds to the lac operator to inhibit transcription in E. coli. This inhibition can be relieved by adding lactose or isopropyl-β-D-thiogalactopyranoside (IPTG).
   9788..9809    +  protein_bind   CAP binding site: CAP binding activates transcription in the presence of cAMP. E. coli catabolite activator protein
   9824..9854    +  promoter       lac promoter: promoter for the E. coli lac operon
   9862..9878    +  protein_bind   lac operator: The lac repressor binds to the lac operator to inhibit transcription in E. coli. This inhibition can be relieved by adding lactose or isopropyl-β-D-thiogalactopyranoside (IPTG). lac repressor encoded by lacI
   9923..9941    +  promoter       T3 promoter: promoter for bacteriophage T3 RNA polymerase
>Addgene plasmid #142104 | TFORF2483 | addgene full sequence | sequence record 395712 | Addgene NGS Result
TTAATGTAGTCTTATGCAATACTCTTGTAGTCTTGCAACATGGTAACGATGAGTTAGCAACATGCCTTAC
AAGGAGAGAAAAAGCACCGTGCATGCCGATTGGTGGAAGTAAGGTGGTACGATCGTGCCTTATTAGGAAG
GCAACAGACGGGTCTGACATGGATTGGACGAACCACTGAATTGCCGCATTGCAGAGATATTGTATTTAAG
TGCCTAGCTCGATACATAAACGGGTCTCTCTGGTTAGACCAGATCTGAGCCTGGGAGCTCTCTGGCTAAC
TAGGGAACCCACTGCTTAAGCCTCAATAAAGCTTGCCTTGAGTGCTTCAAGTAGTGTGTGCCCGTCTGTT
GTGTGACTCTGGTAACTAGAGATCCCTCAGACCCTTTTAGTCAGTGTGGAAAATCTCTAGCAGTGGCGCC
CGAACAGGGACTTGAAAGCGAAAGGGAAACCAGAGGAGCTCTCTCGACGCAGGACTCGGCTTGCTGAAGC
GCGCACGGCAAGAGGCGAGGGGCGGCGACTGGTGAGTACGCCAAAAATTTTGACTAGCGGAGGCTAGAAG
GAGAGAGATGGGTGCGAGAGCGTCAGTATTAAGCGGGGGAGAATTAGATCGCGATGGGAAAAAATTCGGT
TAAGGCCAGGGGGAAAGAAAAAATATAAATTAAAACATATAGTATGGGCAAGCAGGGAGCTAGAACGATT
CGCAGTTAATCCTGGCCTGTTAGAAACATCAGAAGGCTGTAGACAAATACTGGGACAGCTACAACCATCC
CTTCAGACAGGATCAGAAGAACTTAGATCATTATATAATACAGTAGCAACCCTCTATTGTGTGCATCAAA
GGATAGAGATAAAAGACACCAAGGAAGCTTTAGACAAGATAGAGGAAGAGCAAAACAAAAGTAAGACCAC
CGCACAGCAAGCGGCCGCTGATCTTCAGACCTGGAGGAGGAGATATGAGGGACAATTGGAGAAGTGAATT
ATATAAATATAAAGTAGTAAAAATTGAACCATTAGGAGTAGCACCCACCAAGGCAAAGAGAAGAGTGGTG
CAGAGAGAAAAAAGAGCAGTGGGAATAGGAGCTTTGTTCCTTGGGTTCTTGGGAGCAGCAGGAAGCACTA
TGGGCGCAGCGTCAATGACGCTGACGGTACAGGCCAGACAATTATTGTCTGGTATAGTGCAGCAGCAGAA
CAATTTGCTGAGGGCTATTGAGGCGCAACAGCATCTGTTGCAACTCACAGTCTGGGGCATCAAGCAGCTC
CAGGCAAGAATCCTGGCTGTGGAAAGATACCTAAAGGATCAACAGCTCCTGGGGATTTGGGGTTGCTCTG
GAAAACTCATTTGCACCACTGCTGTGCCTTGGAATGCTAGTTGGAGTAATAAATCTCTGGAACAGATTTG
GAATCACACGACCTGGATGGAGTGGGACAGAGAAATTAACAATTACACAAGCTTAATACACTCCTTAATT
GAAGAATCGCAAAACCAGCAAGAAAAGAATGAACAAGAATTATTGGAATTAGATAAATGGGCAAGTTTGT
GGAATTGGTTTAACATAACAAATTGGCTGTGGTATATAAAATTATTCATAATGATAGTAGGAGGCTTGGT
AGGTTTAAGAATAGTTTTTGCTGTACTTTCTATAGTGAATAGAGTTAGGCAGGGATATTCACCATTATCG
TTTCAGACCCACCTCCCAACCCCGAGGGGACCCATGCATTGCATCTCAATTAGTCAGCAACCAGGTGTGG
AAAGTCCCCAGGCTCCCCAGCAGGCAGAAGTATGCAAAGCATGCGTCTCAATTAGTCAGCAACCATAGTC
CCGCCCCTAACTCCGCCCATCCCGCCCCTAACTCCGCCCAGTTCCGCCCATTCTCCGCCCCATGGCTGAC
TAATTTTTTTTATTTATGCAGAGGCCGAGGCCGCCTCGGCCTCTGAGCTATTCCAGAAGTAGTGAGGAGG
CTTTTTTGGAGGCCTAGGCTTTTGCAAAAAGCTTTCTAGAGGTACCACCGGAGCTTACCATGACCGAGTA
CAAGCCCACGGTGCGCCTCGCCACCCGCGACGACGTCCCCAGGGCCGTACGCACCCTCGCCGCCGCGTTC
GCCGACTACCCCGCCACGCGCCACACCGTCGATCCGGACCGCCACATCGAGCGGGTCACCGAGCTGCAAG
AACTCTTCCTCACGCGCGTCGGGCTCGACATCGGCAAGGTGTGGGTCGCGGACGACGGCGCCGCCGTGGC
GGTCTGGACCACGCCGGAGAGCGTCGAAGCGGGGGCGGTGTTCGCCGAGATCGGCCCGCGCATGGCCGAG
TTGAGCGGTTCCCGGCTGGCCGCGCAGCAACAGATGGAAGGCCTCCTGGCGCCGCACCGGCCCAAGGAGC
CCGCGTGGTTCCTGGCCACCGTCGGCGTCTCGCCCGACCACCAGGGCAAGGGTCTGGGCAGCGCCGTCGT
GCTCCCCGGAGTGGAGGCGGCCGAGCGCGCCGGGGTGCCCGCCTTCCTGGAGACCTCCGCGCCCCGCAAC
CTCCCCTTCTACGAGCGGCTCGGCTTCACCGTCACCGCCGACGTCGAGGTGCCCGAAGGACCGCGCACCT
GGTGCATGACCCGCAAGCCCGGTGCCAGTTAACGAATTCTAGATCTTGAGACAAATGGCAGTATTCATCC
ACAATTTTAAAAGAAAAGGGGGGATTGGGGGGTACAGTGCAGGGGAAAGAATAGTAGACATAATAGCAAC
AGACATACAAACTAAAGAATTACAAAAACAAATTACAAAAATTCAAAATTTTCGGGTTTATTACAGGGAC
AGCAGAGATCCACTTTGGCGCCGGCTCGAGGCCTGCAGGTGCAAAGATGGATAAAGTTTTAAACAGAGAG
GAATCTTTGCAGCTAATGGACCTTCTAGGTCTTGAAAGGAGTGGGAATTGGCTCCGGTGCCCGTCAGTGG
GCAGAGCGCACATCGCCCACAGTCCCCGAGAAGTTGGGGGGAGGGGTCGGCAATTGAACCGGTGCCTAGA
GAAGGTGGCGCGGGGTAAACTGGGAAAGTGATGTCGTGTACTGGCTCCGCCTTTTTCCCGAGGGTGGGGG
AGAACCGTATATAAGTGCAGTAGTCGCCGTGAACGTTCTTTTTCGCAACGGGTTTGCCGCCAGAACACAG
GTAAGTGCCGTGTGTGGTTCCCGCGGGCCTGGCCTCTTTACGGGTTATGGCCCTTGCGTGCCTTGAATTA
CTTCCACCTGGCTGCAGTACGTGATTCTTGATCCCGAGCTTCGGGTTGGAAGTGGGTGGGAGAGTTCGAG
GCCTTGCGCTTAAGGAGCCCCTTCGCCTCGTGCTTGAGTTGAGGCCTGGCCTGGGCGCTGGGGCCGCCGC
GTGCGAATCTGGTGGCACCTTCGCGCCTGTCTCGCTGCTTTCGATAAGTCTCTAGCCATTTAAAATTTTT
GATGACCTGCTGCGACGCTTTTTTTCTGGCAAGATAGTCTTGTAAATGCGGGCCAAGATCTGCACACTGG
TATTTCGGTTTTTGGGGCCGCGGGCGGCGACGGGGCCCGTGCGTCCCAGCGCACATGTTCGGCGAGGCGG
GGCCTGCGAGCGCGGCCACCGAGAATCGGACGGGGGTAGTCTCAAGCTGGCCGGCCTGCTCTGGTGCCTG
GCCTCGCGCCGCCGTGTATCGCCCCGCCCTGGGCGGCAAGGCTGGCCCGGTCGGCACCAGTTGCGTGAGC
GGAAAGATGGCCGCTTCCCGGCCCTGCTGCAGGGAGCTCAAAATGGAGGACGCGGCGCTCGGGAGAGCGG
GCGGGTGAGTCACCCACACAAAGGAAAAGGGCCTTTCCGTCCTCAGCCGTCGCTTCATGTGACTCCACGG
AGTACCGGGCGCCGTCCAGGCACCTCGATTAGTTCTCGAGCTTTTGGAGTACGTCGTCTTTAGGTTGGGG
GGAGGGGTTTTATGCGATGGAGTTTCCCCACACTGAGTGGGTGGAGACTGAAGTTAGGCCAGCTTGGCAC
TTGATGTAATTCTCCTTGGAATTTGCCCTTTTTGAGTTTGGATCTTGGTTCATTCTCAAGCCTCAGACAG
TGGTTCAAAGTTTTTTTCTTCCATTTCAGGTGTCGTGAGGCTAGCACCGCCACCATGGAGGAGCTGAGCA
GCGTGGGCGAGCAGGTCTTCGCCGCCGAGTGCATCCTGAGCAAGCGGCTCCGCAAGGGCAAGCTGGAGTA
CCTGGTCAAGTGGCGCGGCTGGTCCTCCAAACATAACAGCTGGGAGCCGGAGGAGAACATCCTGGACCCG
AGGCTGCTCCTGGCCTTCCAGAAGAAGGAACATGAGAAGGAGGTGCAGAACCGGAAGAGAGGCAAGAGGC
CGAGAGGCCGGCCAAGGAAGCTCACTGCCATGTCCTCCTGCAGCCGGCGCTCCAAGCTCAAGGAACCCGA
TGCTCCCTCCAAATCCAAGTCCAGCAGTTCCTCCTCTTCCTCCACGTCATCCTCCTCTTCCTCAGATGAA
GAGGATGACAGTGACTTAGATGCTAAGAGGGGTCCCCGGGGCCGCGAGACCCACCCAGTGCCGCAGAAGA
AGGCCCAGATCCTGGTGGCCAAACCCGAGCTGAAGGATCCCATCCGGAAGAAGCGGGGACGAAAGCCCCT
GCCCCCAGAGCAAAAGGCAACCCGAAGACCCGTGAGCCTGGCCAAGGTGCTGAAGACCGCCCGGAAGGAT
CTGGGGGCCCCGGCCAGCAAGCTGCCCCCTCCACTCAGCGCCCCCGTTGCAGGCCTGGCAGCTCTGAAGG
CCCACGCCAAGGAGGCCTGTGGCGGCCCCAGTGCCATGGCCACCCCAGAGAACCTGGCCAGCCTAATGAA
GGGCATGGCCAGTAGCCCCGGCCGGGGTGGCATCAGCTGGCAGAGCTCCATCGTGCACTACATGAACCGG
ATGACCCAGAGCCAGGCCCAGGCTGCCAGCAGGTTGGCGCTGAAGGCCCAGGCCACCAACAAGTGCGGCC
TCGGGCTGGACCTGAAGGTGAGGACGCAGAAAGGGGAGCTGGGAATGAGCCCTCCAGGAAGCAAAATCCC
GAAGGCCCCCAGCGGTGGGGCTGTGGAGCAGAAAGTGGGGAACACAGGGGGCCCCCCGCACACCCATGGT
GCCAGCAGGGTGCCTGCTGGGTGCCCAGGCCCCCAGCCAGCACCCACCCAGGAGCTGAGCCTCCAGGTCT
TGGACTTGCAGAGTGTCAAGAATGGCATGCCCGGGGTGGGTCTCCTTGCCCGCCACGCCACCGCCACCAA
GGGTGTCCCGGCCACCAACCCAGCCCCTGGGAAGGGCACTGGGAGTGGCCTCATTGGGGCCAGCGGGGCC
ACCATGCCCACCGACACAAGCAAAAGTGAGAAGCTGGCTTCCAGAGCAGTGGCGCCACCCACCCCTGCCA
GCAAGAGGGACTGTGTCAAGGGCAGTGCTACCCCCAGTGGGCAGGAGAGCCGCACAGCCCCCGGAGAAGC
CCGCAAGGCGGCCACACTGCCAGAGATGAGCGCAGGTGAGGAGAGTAGCAGCTCGGACTCCGACCCCGAC
TCCGCCTCGCCGCCCAGCACTGGACAGAACCCGTCAGTGTCCGTTCAGACCAGCCAGGACTGGAAGCCCA
CCCGCAGCCTCATCGAGCACGTATTTGTCACCGACGTCACTGCCAACCTCATCACCGTCACAGTGAAGGA
GTCTCCCACCAGCGTGGGCTTCTTCAACCTGAGGCATTACTAGTAATGAACTAGTCCGTAACTTGAAAGT
ATTTCGATTTCTTGGCTTTATATATCTTGTGGAAAGGACGATAACGCCCGTCTAGCGATGCCGGTACGCG
TTAAGTCGACAATCAACCTCTGGATTACAAAATTTGTGAAAGATTGACTGGTATTCTTAACTATGTTGCT
CCTTTTACGCTATGTGGATACGCTGCTTTAATGCCTTTGTATCATGCTATTGCTTCCCGTATGGCTTTCA
TTTTCTCCTCCTTGTATAAATCCTGGTTGCTGTCTCTTTATGAGGAGTTGTGGCCCGTTGTCAGGCAACG
TGGCGTGGTGTGCACTGTGTTTGCTGACGCAACCCCCACTGGTTGGGGCATTGCCACCACCTGTCAGCTC
CTTTCCGGGACTTTCGCTTTCCCCCTCCCTATTGCCACGGCGGAACTCATCGCCGCCTGCCTTGCCCGCT
GCTGGACAGGGGCTCGGCTGTTGGGCACTGACAATTCCGTGGTGTTGTCGGGGAAATCATCGTCCTTTCC
TTGGCTGCTCGCCTGTGTTGCCACCTGGATTCTGCGCGGGACGTCCTTCTGCTACGTCCCTTCGGCCCTC
AATCCAGCGGACCTTCCTTCCCGCGGCCTGCTGCCGGCTCTGCGGCCTCTTCCGCGTCTTCGCCTTCGCC
CTCAGACGAGTCGGATCTCCCTTTGGGCCGCCTCCCCGCGTCGACTTTAAGACCAATGACTTACAAGGCA
GCTGTAGATCTTAGCCACTTTTTAAAAGAAAAGGGGGGACTGGAAGGGCTAATTCACTCCCAACGAAGAC
AAGATCTGCTTTTTGCTTGTACTGGGTCTCTCTGGTTAGACCAGATCTGAGCCTGGGAGCTCTCTGGCTA
ACTAGGGAACCCACTGCTTAAGCCTCAATAAAGCTTGCCTTGAGTGCTTCAAGTAGTGTGTGCCCGTCTG
TTGTGTGACTCTGGTAACTAGAGATCCCTCAGACCCTTTTAGTCAGTGTGGAAAATCTCTAGCAGTACGT
ATAGTAGTTCATGTCATCTTATTATTCAGTATTTATAACTTGCAAAGAAATGAATATCAGAGAGTGAGAG
GAACTTGTTTATTGCAGCTTATAATGGTTACAAATAAAGCAATAGCATCACAAATTTCACAAATAAAGCA
TTTTTTTCACTGCATTCTAGTTGTGGTTTGTCCAAACTCATCAATGTATCTTATCATGTCTGGCTCTAGC
TATCCCGCCCCTAACTCCGCCCATCCCGCCCCTAACTCCGCCCAGTTCCGCCCATTCTCCGCCCCATGGC
TGACTAATTTTTTTTATTTATGCAGAGGCCGAGGCCGCCTCGGCCTCTGAGCTATTCCAGAAGTAGTGAG
GAGGCTTTTTTGGAGGCCTAGGGACGTACCCAATTCGCCCTATAGTGAGTCGTATTACGCGCGCTCACTG
GCCGTCGTTTTACAACGTCGTGACTGGGAAAACCCTGGCGTTACCCAACTTAATCGCCTTGCAGCACATC
CCCCTTTCGCCAGCTGGCGTAATAGCGAAGAGGCCCGCACCGATCGCCCTTCCCAACAGTTGCGCAGCCT
GAATGGCGAATGGG
[124 nt withheld, positions 7295-7418]
C
[91 nt withheld, positions 7420-7510]
A
[49 nt withheld, positions 7512-7560]
CCTTTGACGTTGGAGTCCACGTTCTTT
[37 nt withheld, positions 7588-7624]
ACCCTATCTCGGTCTATTCTTTTGATTTATAAGGGATTTTGCCGATTTCGGCCTATTGGTTAAAAAATGA
GCTGATTTAACAAAAATTTAACGCGAATTTTAACAAAATATTAACGCTTACAATTTAGGTGGCACTTTTC
GGGGAAATGTGCGCGGAACCCCTATTTGTTTATTTTTCTAAATACATTCAAATATGTATCCGCTCATGAG
ACAATAACCCTGATAAATGCTTCAATAATATTGAAAAAGGAAGAGTATGAGTATTCAACATTTCCGTGTC
GCCCTTATTCCCTTTTTTGCGGCATTTTGCCTTCCTGTTTTTGCTCACCCAGAAACGCTGGTGAAAGTAA
AAGATGCTGAAGATCAGTTGGGTGCACGAGTGGGTTACATCGAACTGGATCTCAACAGCGGTAAGATCCT
TGAGAGTTTTCGCCCCGAAGAACGTTTTCCAATGATGAGCACTTTTAAAGTTCTGCTATGTGGCGCGGTA
TTATCCCGTATTGACGCCGGGCAAGAGCAACTCGGTCGCCGCATACACTATTCTCAGAATGACTTGGTTG
AGTACTCACCAGTCACAGAAAAGCATCTTACGGATGGCATGACAGTAAGAGAATTATGCAGTGCTGCCAT
AACCATGAGTGATAACACTGCGGCCAACTTACTTCTGACAACGATCGGAGGACCGAAGGAGCTAACCGCT
TTTTTGCACAACATGGGGGATCATGTAACTCGCCTTGATCGTTGGGAACCGGAGCTGAATGAAGCCATAC
CAAACGACGAGCGTGACACCACGATGCCTGTAGCAATGGCAACAACGTTGCGCAAACTATTAACTGGCGA
ACTACTTACTCTAGCTTCCCGGCAACAATTAATAGACTGGATGGAGGCGGATAAAGTTGCAGGACCACTT
CTGCGCTCGGCCCTTCCGGCTGGCTGGTTTATTGCTGATAAATCTGGAGCCGGTGAGCGTGGGTCTCGCG
GTATCATTGCAGCACTGGGGCCAGATGGTAAGCCCTCCCGTATCGTAGTTATCTACACGACGGGGAGTCA
GGCAACTATGGATGAACGAAATAGACAGATCGCTGAGATAGGTGCCTCACTGATTAAGCATTGGTAACTG
TCAGACCAAGTTTACTCATATATACTTTAGATTGATTTAAAACTTCATTTTTAATTTAAAAGGATCTAGG
TGAAGATCCTTTTTGATAATCTCATGACCAAAATCCCTTAACGTGAGTTTTCGTTCCACTGAGCGTCAGA
CCCCGTAGAAAAGATCAAAGGATCTTCTTGAGATCCTTTTTTTCTGCGCGTAATCTGCTGCTTGCAAACA
AAAAAACCACCGCTACCAGCGGTGGTTTGTTTGCCGGATCAAGAGCTACCAACTCTTTTTCCGAAGGTAA
CTGGCTTCAGCAGAGCGCAGATACCAAATACTGTTCTTCTAGTGTAGCCGTAGTTAGGCCACCACTTCAA
GAACTCTGTAGCACCGCCTACATACCTCGCTCTGCTAATCCTGTTACCAGTGGCTGCTGCCAGTGGCGAT
AAGTCGTGTCTTACCGGGTTGGACTCAAGACGATAGTTACCGGATAAGGCGCAGCGGTCGGGCTGAACGG
GGGGTTCGTGCACACAGCCCAGCTTGGAGCGAACGACCTACACCGAACTGAGATACCTACAGCGTGAGCT
ATGAGAAAGCGCCACGCTTCCCGAAGGGAGAAAGGCGGACAGGTATCCGGTAAGCGGCAGGGTCGGAACA
GGAGAGCGCACGAGGGAGCTTCCAGGGGGAAACGCCTGGTATCTTTATAGTCCTGTCGGGTTTCGCCACC
TCTGACTTGAGCGTCGATTTTTGTGATGCTCGTCAGGGGGGCGGAGCCTATGGAAAAACGCCAGCAACGC
GGCCTTTTTACGGTTCCTGGCCTTTTGCTGGCCTTTTGCTCACATGTTCTTTCCTGCGTTATCCCCTGAT
TCTGTGGATAACCGTATTACCGCCTTTGAGTGAGCTGATACCGCTCGCCGCAGCCGAACGACCGAGCGCA
GCGAGTCAGTGAGCGAGGAAGCGGAAGAGCGCCCAATACGCAAACCGCCTCTCCCCGCGCGTTGGCCGAT
TCATTAATGCAGCTGGCACGACAGGTTTCCCGACTGGAAAGCGGGCAGTGAGCGCAACGCAATTAATGTG
AGTTAGCTCACTCATTAGGCACCCCAGGCTTTACACTTTATGCTTCCGGCTCGTATGTTGTGTGGAATTG
TGAGCGGATAACAATTTCACACAGGAAACAGCTATGACCATGATTACGCCAAGCGCGCAATTAACCCTCA
CTAAAGGGAACAAAAGCTGGAGCTGCAAGC
