>Addgene plasmid #142104 | TFORF2483 | depositor partial sequence | sequence record 278449 | Insert
ACCGCCACCATGGAGGAGCTGAGCAGCGTGGGCGAGCAGGTCTTCGCCGCCGAGTGCATCCTGAGCAAGC
GGCTCCGCAAGGGCAAGCTGGAGTACCTGGTCAAGTGGCGCGGCTGGTCCTCCAAACATAACAGCTGGGA
GCCGGAGGAGAACATCCTGGACCCGAGGCTGCTCCTGGCCTTCCAGAAGAAGGAACATGAGAAGGAGGTG
CAGAACCGGAAGAGAGGCAAGAGGCCGAGAGGCCGGCCAAGGAAGCTCACTGCCATGTCCTCCTGCAGCC
GGCGCTCCAAGCTCAAGGAACCCGATGCTCCCTCCAAATCCAAGTCCAGCAGTTCCTCCTCTTCCTCCAC
GTCATCCTCCTCTTCCTCAGATGAAGAGGATGACAGTGACTTAGATGCTAAGAGGGGTCCCCGGGGCCGC
GAGACCCACCCAGTGCCGCAGAAGAAGGCCCAGATCCTGGTGGCCAAACCCGAGCTGAAGGATCCCATCC
GGAAGAAGCGGGGACGAAAGCCCCTGCCCCCAGAGCAAAAGGCAACCCGAAGACCCGTGAGCCTGGCCAA
GGTGCTGAAGACCGCCCGGAAGGATCTGGGGGCCCCGGCCAGCAAGCTGCCCCCTCCACTCAGCGCCCCC
GTTGCAGGCCTGGCAGCTCTGAAGGCCCACGCCAAGGAGGCCTGTGGCGGCCCCAGTGCCATGGCCACCC
CAGAGAACCTGGCCAGCCTAATGAAGGGCATGGCCAGTAGCCCCGGCCGGGGTGGCATCAGCTGGCAGAG
CTCCATCGTGCACTACATGAACCGGATGACCCAGAGCCAGGCCCAGGCTGCCAGCAGGTTGGCGCTGAAG
GCCCAGGCCACCAACAAGTGCGGCCTCGGGCTGGACCTGAAGGTGAGGACGCAGAAAGGGGAGCTGGGAA
TGAGCCCTCCAGGAAGCAAAATCCCGAAGGCCCCCAGCGGTGGGGCTGTGGAGCAGAAAGTGGGGAACAC
AGGGGGCCCCCCGCACACCCATGGTGCCAGCAGGGTGCCTGCTGGGTGCCCAGGCCCCCAGCCAGCACCC
ACCCAGGAGCTGAGCCTCCAGGTCTTGGACTTGCAGAGTGTCAAGAATGGCATGCCCGGGGTGGGTCTCC
TTGCCCGCCACGCCACCGCCACCAAGGGTGTCCCGGCCACCAACCCAGCCCCTGGGAAGGGCACTGGGAG
TGGCCTCATTGGGGCCAGCGGGGCCACCATGCCCACCGACACAAGCAAAAGTGAGAAGCTGGCTTCCAGA
GCAGTGGCGCCACCCACCCCTGCCAGCAAGAGGGACTGTGTCAAGGGCAGTGCTACCCCCAGTGGGCAGG
AGAGCCGCACAGCCCCCGGAGAAGCCCGCAAGGCGGCCACACTGCCAGAGATGAGCGCAGGTGAGGAGAG
TAGCAGCTCGGACTCCGACCCCGACTCCGCCTCGCCGCCCAGCACTGGACAGAACCCGTCAGTGTCCGTT
CAGACCAGCCAGGACTGGAAGCCCACCCGCAGCCTCATCGAGCACGTATTTGTCACCGACGTCACTGCCA
ACCTCATCACCGTCACAGTGAAGGAGTCTCCCACCAGCGTGGGCTTCTTCAACCTGAGGCATTACTAGTA
ATGAACTAGTCCGTAACTTGAAAGTATTTCGATTTCTTGGCTTTATATATCTTGTGGAAAGGACGATAAC
GCCCGTCTAGCGATGCCGGT
