>Addgene plasmid #142104 | TFORF2483 | depositor partial sequence | sequence record 278450 | Barcode
TAACGCCCGTCTAGCGATGCCGGT
